>Addgene plasmid #190693 | pSN879 | addgene full sequence | sequence record 382818 | Addgene NGS Result
CTAAATTGTAAGCGTTAATATTTTGTTAAAATTCGCGTTAAATTTTTGTTAAATCAGCTCATTTTTTAAC
CAATAGGCCGAAATCGGCAAAATCCCTTATAAATCAAAAGAATAGACCGAGATAGGGTTGAGTGGCCGCT
ACAGGGCGCTCCCATTCGCCATTCAGGCTGCGCAACTGTTGGGAAGGGCGTTTCGGTGCGGGCCTCTTCG
CTATTACGCCAGCTGGCGAAAGGGGGATGTGCTGCAAGGCGATTAAGTTGGGTAACGCCAGGGTTTTCCC
AGTCACGACGTTGTAAAACGACGGCCAGTGAGCGCGACGTAATACGACTCACTATAGGGCGAATTGGCGG
AAGGCCGTCAAGGCCGCATGTTGACATTGATTATTGACTAGTTATTAATAGTAATCAATTACGGGGTCAT
TAGTTCATAGCCCATATATGGAGTTCCGCGTTACATAACTTACGGTAAATGGCCCGCCTGGCTGACCGCC
CAACGACCCCCGCCCATTGACGTCAATAATGACGTATGTTCCCATAGTAACGCCAATAGGGACTTTCCAT
TGACGTCAATGGGTGGAGTATTTACGGTAAACTGCCCACTTGGCAGTACATCAAGTGTATCATATGCCAA
GTACGCCCCCTATTGACGTCAATGACGGTAAATGGCCCGCCTGGCATTATGCCCAGTACATGACCTTATG
GGACTTTCCTACTTGGCAGTACATCTACGTATTAGTCATCGCTATTACCATGGTGATGCGGTTTTGGCAG
TACATCAATGGGCGTGGATAGCGGTTTGACTCACGGGGATTTCCAAGTCTCCACCCCATTGACGTCAATG
GGAGTTTGTTTTGGCACCAAAATCAACGGGACTTTCCAAAATGTCGTAACAACTCCGCCCCATTGACGCA
AATGGGCGGTAGGCGTGTACGGTGGGAGGTCTATATAAGCAGAGCTCTCTGGCTAACTAGAGAACCCACT
GCTTACTGGCTTATCGAAATTAATACGACTCACTATAGGGAGTCCCAAGCTGGCTAGTTAAGCTATCAAC
AAGTTTGTACAAAAAAGCAGGCTTTAAAACCATGGTGAGCAAGGGCGAGGCAGTGATCAAGGAGTTCATG
CGGTTCAAGGTGCACATGGAGGGCTCCATGAACGGCCACGAGTTCGAGATCGAGGGCGAGGGCGAGGGCC
GCCCCTACGAGGGCACCCAGACCGCCAAGCTGAAGGTGACCAAGGGTGGCCCCCTGCCCTTCTCCTGGGA
CATCCTGTCCCCTCAGTTCATGTACGGCTCCAGGGCCTTCACCAAGCACCCCGCCGACATCCCCGACTAC
TATAAGCAGTCCTTCCCCGAGGGCTTCAAGTGGGAGCGCGTGATGAACTTCGAGGACGGCGGCGCCGTGA
CCGTGACCCAGGACACCTCCCTGGAGGACGGCACCCTGATCTACAAGGTGAAGCTCCGCGGCACCAACTT
CCCTCCTGACGGCCCCGTAATGCAGAAGAAGACAATGGGCTGGGAAGCGTCCACCGAGCGGTTGTACCCC
GAGGACGGCGTGCTGAAGGGCGACATTAAGATGGCCCTGCGCCTGAAGGACGGCGGCCGCTACCTGGCGG
ACTTCAAGACCACCTACAAGGCCAAGAAGCCCGTGCAGATGCCCGGCGCCTACAACGTCGACCGCAAGTT
GGACATCACCTCCCACAACGAGGACTACACCGTGGTGGAACAGTACGAACGCTCCGAGGGCCGCCACTCC
ACCGGCGGCATGGACGAGCTGTACAAGTAAGCTAAGCACTTCGTGGCCGTCGATCGTTTAAAGGGAGGTA
GTGAGTCGACCAGTGGATCCTGGAGGCTTGCTGAAGGCTGTATGCTGTTCTTGTGACTTCTGGTCGTAGT
TTTGGCCACTGACTGACTACGACCAAGTCACAAGAACAGGACACAAGGCCTGTTACTAGCACTCACATGG
AACAAATGGCCCAGATCCTGGAGGCTTGCTGAAGGCTGTATGCTGTTCATTTGCAGTCTGAACCTTGTTT
TGGCCACTGACTGACAAGGTTCACTGCAAATGAACAGGACACAAGGCCTGTTACTAGCACTCACATGGAA
CAAATGGCCCAGATCCTGGAGGCTTGCTGAAGGCTGTATGCTGAAATCGGCAAAGCACCTTGATGTTTTG
GCCACTGACTGACATCAAGGTTTTGCCGATTTCAGGACACAAGGCCTGTTACTAGCACTCACATGGAACA
AATGGCCCAGATCTGGCCGCACTCGAGATATCTAGACCCAGCTTTCTTGTACAAAGTGGTTGATCTAGAG
GGCCCGCGGTTCGCTGATGGGGGAGGCTAACTGAAACACGGAAGGAGACAATACCGGAAGGAACCCGCGC
TATGACGGCAATAAAAAGACAGAATAAAACGCACGGGTGTTGGGTCGTTTGTTCATAAACGCGGGGTTCG
GTCCCAGGGCTGGCACTCTGTCGATACCCCACCGTGACCCCATTGGGGCCAATACGCCCGCGTTTCTTCC
TTTTCCCCACCCCACCCCCCAAGTTCGGGTGAAGGCCCAGGGCTCGCAGCCAACGTCGGGGCGGCAGGCC
CTGCCATAGCATCCCCTATAGTGAGTCGTATTACATGGTCATAGCTGTTTCCTGGCAGCTCTGGCCCGTG
CTGGGCCTCATGGGCCTTCCGCTCACTGCCCGCTTTCCAGTCGGGAAACCTGTCGTGCCAGCTGCATTAA
CATGGTCATAGCTGTTTCCTTGCGTATTGGGCGCTCTCCGCTTCCTCGCTCACTGACTCGCTGCGCTCGG
TCGTTCGGGTAAAGCCTGGGGTGCCTAATGAGCAAAAGGCCAGCAAAAGGCCAGGAACCGTAAAAAGGCC
GCGTTGCTGGCGTTTTTCCATAGGCTCCGCCCCCCTGACGAGCATCACAAAAATCGACGCTCAAGTCAGA
GGTGGCGAAACCCGACAGGACTATAAAGATACCAGGCGTTTCCCCCTGGAAGCTCCCTCGTGCGCTCTCC
TGTTCCGACCCTGCCGCTTACCGGATACCTGTCCGCCTTTCTCCCTTCGGGAAGCGTGGCGCTTTCTCAT
AGCTCACGCTGTAGGTATCTCAGTTCGGTGTAGGTCGTTCGCTCCAAGCTGGGCTGTGTGCACGAACCCC
CCGTTCAGCCCGACCGCTGCGCCTTATCCGGTAACTATCGTCTTGAGTCCAACCCGGTAAGACACGACTT
ATCGCCACTGGCAGCAGCCACTGGTAACAGGATTAGCAGAGCGAGGTATGTAGGCGGTGCTACAGAGTTC
TTGAAGTGGTGGCCTAACTACGGCTACACTAGAAGAACAGTATTTGGTATCTGCGCTCTGCTGAAGCCAG
TTACCTTCGGAAAAAGAGTTGGTAGCTCTTGATCCGGCAAACAAACCACCGCTGGTAGCGGTGGTTTTTT
TGTTTGCAAGCAGCAGATTACGCGCAGAAAAAAAGGATCTCAAGAAGATCCTTTGATCTTTTCTACGGGG
TCTGACGCTCAGTGGAACGAAAACTCACGTTAAGGGATTTTGGTCATGAGATTATCAAAAAGGATCTTCA
CCTAGATCCTTTTAAATTAAAAATGAAGTTTTAAATCAATCTAAAGTATATATGAGTAAACTTGGTCTGA
CAGTTACCAATGCTTAATCAGTGAGGCACCTATCTCAGCGATCTGTCTATTTCGTTCATCCATAGTTGCC
TGACTCCCCGTCGTGTAGATAACTACGATACGGGAGGGCTTACCATCTGGCCCCAGTGCTGCAATGATAC
CGCGAGAACCACGCTCACCGGCTCCAGATTTATCAGCAATAAACCAGCCAGCCGGAAGGGCCGAGCGCAG
AAGTGGTCCTGCAACTTTATCCGCCTCCATCCAGTCTATTAATTGTTGCCGGGAAGCTAGAGTAAGTAGT
TCGCCAGTTAATAGTTTGCGCAACGTTGTTGCCATTGCTACAGGCATCGTGGTGTCACGCTCGTCGTTTG
GTATGGCTTCATTCAGCTCCGGTTCCCAACGATCAAGGCGAGTTACATGATCCCCCATGTTGTGCAAAAA
AGCGGTTAGCTCCTTCGGTCCTCCGATCGTTGTCAGAAGTAAGTTGGCCGCAGTGTTATCACTCATGGTT
ATGGCAGCACTGCATAATTCTCTTACTGTCATGCCATCCGTAAGATGCTTTTCTGTGACTGGTGAGTACT
CAACCAAGTCATTCTGAGAATAGTGTATGCGGCGACCGAGTTGCTCTTGCCCGGCGTCAATACGGGATAA
TACCGCGCCACATAGCAGAACTTTAAAAGTGCTCATCATTGGAAAACGTTCTTCGGGGCGAAAACTCTCA
AGGATCTTACCGCTGTTGAGATCCAGTTCGATGTAACCCACTCGTGCACCCAACTGATCTTCAGCATCTT
TTACTTTCACCAGCGTTTCTGGGTGAGCAAAAACAGGAAGGCAAAATGCCGCAAAAAAGGGAATAAGGGC
GACACGGAAATGTTGAATACTCATACTCTTCCTTTTTCAATATTATTGAAGCATTTATCAGGGTTATTGT
CTCATGAGCGGATACATATTTGAATGTATTTAGAAAAATAAACAAATAGGGGTTCCGCGCACATTTCCCC
GAAAAGTGCCAC
Features (pLannotate 1.2.2; 24 found; start..end, strand, type, name):
      3..134     -  rep_origin     M13 ori (fragment): M13 bacteriophage origin of replication; arrow indicates direction of (+) strand synthesis
    155..311     -  CDS            lacZα (fragment): LacZα fragment of β-galactosidase; lacZ fragment
    320..338     +  promoter       T7 promoter: promoter for bacteriophage T7 RNA polymerase
    373..752     +  enhancer       CMV enhancer: human cytomegalovirus immediate early enhancer
    753..956     +  promoter       CMV promoter: human cytomegalovirus (CMV) immediate early promoter
    952..985     +  LTR            5' LTR (truncated) (fragment): truncated 5' long terminal repeat (LTR) from HIV-1
   1001..1019    +  promoter       T7 promoter: promoter for bacteriophage T7 RNA polymerase
   1049..1073    +  protein_bind   attB1: mutant version of attB; recombination site for the Gateway® BP reaction BP Clonase™
   1082..1777    +  CDS            mScarlet: mScarlet is a basic (constitutively fluorescent) red fluorescent protein published in 2016, derived from synthetic construct. It has moderate acid sensitivity.
   1840..1866    +  ncRNA          5' miR-155: sequence upstream of the precursor of mouse miR-155 microRNA (Uva et al., 2013) miRNA
   1930..1971    +  ncRNA          3' miR-155: sequence downstream of the precursor of mouse miR-155 microRNA (Uva et al., 2013) miRNA
   1978..2004    +  ncRNA          5' miR-155: sequence upstream of the precursor of mouse miR-155 microRNA (Uva et al., 2013) miRNA
   2068..2109    +  ncRNA          3' miR-155: sequence downstream of the precursor of mouse miR-155 microRNA (Uva et al., 2013) miRNA
   2116..2142    +  ncRNA          5' miR-155: sequence upstream of the precursor of mouse miR-155 microRNA (Uva et al., 2013) miRNA
   2206..2247    +  ncRNA          3' miR-155: sequence downstream of the precursor of mouse miR-155 microRNA (Uva et al., 2013) miRNA
   2276..2300    -  protein_bind   attB2: mutant version of attB; recombination site for the Gateway® BP reaction BP Clonase™
   2386..2434    +  polyA_signal   HSV TK poly(A) signal: herpes simplex virus thymidine kinase polyadenylation signal (Cole and Stacy, 1985)
   2525..2541    -  polyA_signal   bGH poly(A) signal (fragment): bovine growth hormone polyadenylation signal
   2605..2623    -  promoter       T7 promoter: promoter for bacteriophage T7 RNA polymerase
   2683..2730    -  CDS            lacI (fragment): lac repressor; lacI; The lac repressor binds to the lac operator to inhibit transcription in E. coli. This inhibition can be relieved by adding lactose or isopropyl-β-D-thiogalactopyranoside (IPTG).
   2767..2807    -  rep_origin     RSF ori (fragment): Plasmids containing the RSF 1030 origin of replication can be propagated in E. coli cells that contain additional plasmids with compatible origins.
   2885..3473    -  rep_origin     ori: high-copy-number ColE1/pMB1/pBR322/pUC origin of replication
   3644..4504    -  CDS            AmpR: β-lactamase; bla; confers resistance to ampicillin, carbenicillin, and related antibiotics
   4505..4609    -  promoter       AmpR promoter: bla
