[The description below was written by a language model from this plasmid's Addgene catalogue record and pLannotate feature annotations shown in this document.]
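Description:
pSN879 is a mammalian expression and RNAi plasmid designed to knock down the three mouse kinesin-1 heavy chain genes KIF5A, KIF5B and KIF5C at the same time from a single transcript. The catalogue lists the backbone as pEGFP-N1 with EGFP replaced by the insert. However, the sequenced 4.6 kb record shows an ampicillin resistance gene (AmpR with its bla promoter), and no kanamycin/neomycin cassette or SV40 elements typical of that vector are annotated. The ampicillin marker agrees with the recorded bacterial selection. Propagation in E. coli relies on a high-copy ColE1/pUC-type origin. Small fragments of M13 ori, lacZα, lacI, an RSF origin and several T7 promoters are also annotated, and these appear to be remnants of earlier cloning vectors.

The payload is driven by the CMV immediate early enhancer and promoter. Between Gateway attB1 and attB2 sites lies an mScarlet red fluorescent protein coding sequence. It is followed by three tandem artificial microRNA units, each made of mouse miR-155 5' and 3' flanking sequences around a roughly 60 nt gap that presumably holds the engineered hairpin. According to the purpose statement, these units target KIF5C, KIF5B and KIF5A, in that order. An HSV TK polyadenylation signal ends the transcript. Because the miRNA cassettes sit downstream of the reporter on the same Pol II transcript, red fluorescence marks the transfected cells that are also expressing the knockdown hairpins. The plasmid has no mammalian selection marker annotated, which suits it to transient transfection of mouse cells. There it can deplete all three KIF5 paralogues together, for example in loss-of-function studies or when checking the specificity of anti-kinesin reagents.
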