Addgene plasmid #190693: pSN879
Purpose: Knockdown mouse KIF5A, KIF5B and KIF5C simultaneously. mScarlet::miRNA(KIF5C)::miRNA(KIF5B)::miRNA(KIF5A).
Depositing lab: Shinsuke Niwa. Depositing organization: Tohoku University, Frontier Research Institute for Interdisciplinary Sciences. Publication: Generation of recombinant and chickenized scFv versions of an anti-kinesin monoclonal antibody H2. Niwa S, Chiba K. Cytoskeleton (Hoboken). 2023 Apr 10. doi: 10.1002/cm.21756. PubMed 37036074.
Backbone
  Vector backbone: pEGFP-N1
  Backbone manufacturer: Clontech
  Modifications to backbone: EGFP is replaced with the insert
  Vector type: Mammalian Expression, RNAi
Growth in bacteria
  Bacterial resistance: Ampicillin, 100 μg/mL
  Growth temperature: 37°C
  Growth strain: DH5alpha
  Copy number: Unknown
Gene/Insert
  Cloning method: Gibson Cloning
  Sequencing primers: 5′ cgcaaatgggcggtaggcgtg
Terms and licenses: Academic/Nonprofit Terms; Industry Terms: Not Available to Industry
How to cite: pSN879 was a gift from Shinsuke Niwa (Addgene plasmid # 190693 ; http://n2t.net/addgene:190693 ; RRID:Addgene_190693)
