>Addgene plasmid #190693 | pSN879 | depositor partial sequence | sequence record 369223 | mScarlet::miRNA(KIF5C)::miRNA(KIF5B)::miRNA(KIF5A)
ATGGTGAGCAAGGGCGAGGCAGTGATCAAGGAGTTCATGCGGTTCAAGGTGCACATGGAGGGCTCCATGA
ACGGCCACGAGTTCGAGATCGAGGGCGAGGGCGAGGGCCGCCCCTACGAGGGCACCCAGACCGCCAAGCT
GAAGGTGACCAAGGGTGGCCCCCTGCCCTTCTCCTGGGACATCCTGTCCCCTCAGTTCATGTACGGCTCC
AGGGCCTTCACCAAGCACCCCGCCGACATCCCCGACTACTATAAGCAGTCCTTCCCCGAGGGCTTCAAGT
GGGAGCGCGTGATGAACTTCGAGGACGGCGGCGCCGTGACCGTGACCCAGGACACCTCCCTGGAGGACGG
CACCCTGATCTACAAGGTGAAGCTCCGCGGCACCAACTTCCCTCCTGACGGCCCCGTAATGCAGAAGAAG
ACAATGGGCTGGGAAGCGTCCACCGAGCGGTTGTACCCCGAGGACGGCGTGCTGAAGGGCGACATTAAGA
TGGCCCTGCGCCTGAAGGACGGCGGCCGCTACCTGGCGGACTTCAAGACCACCTACAAGGCCAAGAAGCC
CGTGCAGATGCCCGGCGCCTACAACGTCGACCGCAAGTTGGACATCACCTCCCACAACGAGGACTACACC
GTGGTGGAACAGTACGAACGCTCCGAGGGCCGCCACTCCACCGGCGGCATGGACGAGCTGTACAAGTAAG
CTAAGCACTTCGTGGCCGTCGATCGTTTAAAGGGAGGTAGTGAGTCGACCAGTGGATCCTGGAGGCTTGC
TGAAGGCTGTATGCTGTTCTTGTGACTTCTGGTCGTAGTTTTGGCCACTGACTGACTACGACCAAGTCAC
AAGAACAGGACACAAGGCCTGTTACTAGCACTCACATGGAACAAATGGCCCAGATCCTGGAGGCTTGCTG
AAGGCTGTATGCTGTTCATTTGCAGTCTGAACCTTGTTTTGGCCACTGACTGACAAGGTTCACTGCAAAT
GAACAGGACACAAGGCCTGTTACTAGCACTCACATGGAACAAATGGCCCAGATCCTGGAGGCTTGCTGAA
GGCTGTATGCTGAAATCGGCAAAGCACCTTGATGTTTTGGCCACTGACTGACATCAAGGTTTTGCCGATT
TCAGGACACAAGGCCTGTTACTAGCACTCACATGGAACAAATGGCC
